>Addgene plasmid #249335 | pClgn1.1-mouse Tmem217-3xFlag | addgene full sequence | sequence record 501137 | Addgene NGS Result
GAGCTCATCGATGAGCTCCAGAGAGGGACTGACGTTGGAAGGACCGCATCCCCCCAGGCGCGCGGCCGCT
GGGTCCCGAGCGGCGGTTGAGCGGGCCGCTTGCGCACTGGGGCTGCCACTGCATCCTGCATCCTCCGGCG
CGGCCGCTCGCGCACGCGCAGTTAGCAGTCGCTGCTGGGCGGCTGCCGGCGGGATCGCTCTGGGGAGACG
CCGGGCACCAAGTAGCGGCCAGTCGGACACCTGAGCTGCCGCTGCTGGACACAAGCCCGCAGGACAGGTG
TGTAGACCGCGGGCCGCCTTCCTGCGGCTTGTTCTCTGGGGACCGGGTGAGAAATCGGATCTCTAGAGGA
TCCCTGCAGGAATTCGATATCAAGCTTGCCGCCATGAAGCATCACAGCTGGTGTGGGTTGACAGCCAGGA
TGGGCACAGTGTTGTCAGGGGTCTTCTCCATCATGGCTACCCACATGCACCTCATCTTTGAAAGGAAACA
TCTTGGGAACGGCAACTGCACGGAGAACTTCCAGGCTCAGGGCCTCAACATACTGAGGTACTTCTTCATC
TGCTGGAGCTTCCAAATCGTCCTCTTCACGTCCATCATCACCATGATAGCCAGCTGCTTCCTCCTGTACT
CTGTGTATGCCCAGATATACGAGGGCCTCATGAGCTACGTCATCTGGATCATCATCTATGAGTCCACCAG
CCTGACCGTCCAGACCCTCACCGACGAGTTCAGTGTGGCCCTGGTCAGAGCCATGCGATGGTTCGGCTGG
GTGTCCCGTGCCTCCCTACACTGCTTCTGGCTATATTTTGTTGTCACACACGCCCAGATCATCTACCAGA
GCAAAAAACAGGGCAACATACTCACTTACCATAGACGTATCTCTTTGGGAAGCGGAGACCGTCCACGGCG
GAAATCAAAGATTATACACTTTGTCCAGCACCACAGTGAAGCTAGCGGGGGCGGGGACTACAAAGACCAT
GACGGTGATTATAAAGATCATGACATTGATTACAAGGATGACGATGACAAGTAGCTCGAGACTCCTCAGG
TGCAGGCTGCCTATCAGAAGGTGGTGGCTGGTGTGGCCAATGCCCTGGCTCACAAATACCACTGAGATCT
TTTTCCCTCTGCCAAAAATTATGGGGACATCATGAAGCCCCTTGAGCATCTGACTTCTGGCTAATAAAGG
AAATTTATTTTCATTGCAATAGTGTGTTGGAATTTTTTGTGTCTCTCACTCGGAAGGACATATGGGAGGG
CAAATCATTTAAAACATCAGAATGAGTATTTGGTTTAGAGTTTGGCAACATATGCCCATATGCTGGCTGC
CATGAACAAAGGTTGGCTATAAAGAGGTCATCAGTATATGAAACAGCCCCCTGCTGTCCATTCCTTATTC
CATAGAAAAGCCTTGACTTGAGGTTAGATTTTTTTTATATTTTGTTTTGTGTTATTTTTTTCTTTAACAT
CCCTAAAATTTTCCTTACATGTTTTACTAGCCAGATTTTTCCTCCTCTCCTGACTACTCCCAGTCATAGC
TGTCCCTCTTCTCTTATGAAGATCCCTCGACTTAATTAAGGTACCCAATTCGCCCTATAGTGAGTCGTAT
TACGCGCGCTCACTGGCCGTCGTTTTACAACGTCGTGACTGGGAAAACCCTGGCGTTACCCAACTTAATC
GCCTTGCAGCACATCCCCCTTTCGCCAGCTGGCGTAATAGCGAAGAGGCCCGCACCGATCGCCCTTCCCA
ACAGTTGCGCAGCCTGAATGGCGAATGGG
[124 nt withheld, positions 1780-1903]
C
[91 nt withheld, positions 1905-1995]
A
[49 nt withheld, positions 1997-2045]
CCTTTGACGTTGGAGTCCACGTTCTTT
[37 nt withheld, positions 2073-2109]
ACCCTATCTCGGTCTATTCTTTTGATTTATAAGGGATTTTGCCGATTTCGGCCTATTGGTTAAAAAATGA
GCTGATTTAACAAAAATTTAACGCGAATTTTAACAAAATATTAACGCTTACAATTTAGGTGGCACTTTTC
GGGGAAATGTGCGCGGAACCCCTATTTGTTTATTTTTCTAAATACATTCAAATATGTATCCGCTCATGAG
ACAATAACCCTGATAAATGCTTCAATAATATTGAAAAAGGAAGAGTATGAGTATTCAACATTTCCGTGTC
GCCCTTATTCCCTTTTTTGCGGCATTTTGCCTTCCTGTTTTTGCTCACCCAGAAACGCTGGTGAAAGTAA
AAGATGCTGAAGATCAGTTGGGTGCACGAGTGGGTTACATCGAACTGGATCTCAACAGCGGTAAGATCCT
TGAGAGTTTTCGCCCCGAAGAACGTTTTCCAATGATGAGCACTTTTAAAGTTCTGCTATGTGGCGCGGTA
TTATCCCGTATTGACGCCGGGCAAGAGCAACTCGGTCGCCGCATACACTATTCTCAGAATGACTTGGTTG
AGTACTCACCAGTCACAGAAAAGCATCTTACGGATGGCATGACAGTAAGAGAATTATGCAGTGCTGCCAT
AACCATGAGTGATAACACTGCGGCCAACTTACTTCTGACAACGATCGGAGGACCGAAGGAGCTAACCGCT
TTTTTGCACAACATGGGGGATCATGTAACTCGCCTTGATCGTTGGGAACCGGAGCTGAATGAAGCCATAC
CAAACGACGAGCGTGACACCACGATGCCTGTAGCAATGGCAACAACGTTGCGCAAACTATTAACTGGCGA
ACTACTTACTCTAGCTTCCCGGCAACAATTAATAGACTGGATGGAGGCGGATAAAGTTGCAGGACCACTT
CTGCGCTCGGCCCTTCCGGCTGGCTGGTTTATTGCTGATAAATCTGGAGCCGGTGAGCGTGGGTCTCGCG
GTATCATTGCAGCACTGGGGCCAGATGGTAAGCCCTCCCGTATCGTAGTTATCTACACGACGGGGAGTCA
GGCAACTATGGATGAACGAAATAGACAGATCGCTGAGATAGGTGCCTCACTGATTAAGCATTGGTAACTG
TCAGACCAAGTTTACTCATATATACTTTAGATTGATTTAAAACTTCATTTTTAATTTAAAAGGATCTAGG
TGAAGATCCTTTTTGATAATCTCATGACCAAAATCCCTTAACGTGAGTTTTCGTTCCACTGAGCGTCAGA
CCCCGTAGAAAAGATCAAAGGATCTTCTTGAGATCCTTTTTTTCTGCGCGTAATCTGCTGCTTGCAAACA
AAAAAACCACCGCTACCAGCGGTGGTTTGTTTGCCGGATCAAGAGCTACCAACTCTTTTTCCGAAGGTAA
CTGGCTTCAGCAGAGCGCAGATACCAAATACTGTTCTTCTAGTGTAGCCGTAGTTAGGCCACCACTTCAA
GAACTCTGTAGCACCGCCTACATACCTCGCTCTGCTAATCCTGTTACCAGTGGCTGCTGCCAGTGGCGAT
AAGTCGTGTCTTACCGGGTTGGACTCAAGACGATAGTTACCGGATAAGGCGCAGCGGTCGGGCTGAACGG
GGGGTTCGTGCACACAGCCCAGCTTGGAGCGAACGACCTACACCGAACTGAGATACCTACAGCGTGAGCT
ATGAGAAAGCGCCACGCTTCCCGAAGGGAGAAAGGCGGACAGGTATCCGGTAAGCGGCAGGGTCGGAACA
GGAGAGCGCACGAGGGAGCTTCCAGGGGGAAACGCCTGGTATCTTTATAGTCCTGTCGGGTTTCGCCACC
TCTGACTTGAGCGTCGATTTTTGTGATGCTCGTCAGGGGGGCGGAGCCTATGGAAAAACGCCAGCAACGC
GGCCTTTTTACGGTTCCTGGCCTTTTGCTGGCCTTTTGCTCACATGTTCTTTCCTGCGTTATCCCCTGAT
TCTGTGGATAACCGTATTACCGCCTTTGAGTGAGCTGATACCGCTCGCCGCAGCCGAACGACCGAGCGCA
GCGAGTCAGTGAGCGAGGAAGCGGAAGAGCGCCCAATACGCAAACCGCCTCTCCCCGCGCGTTGGCCGAT
TCATTAATGCAGCTGGCACGACAGGTTTCCCGACTGGAAAGCGGGCAGTGAGCGCAACGCAATTAATGTG
AGTTAGCTCACTCATTAGGCACCCCAGGCTTTACACTTTATGCTTCCGGCTCGTATGTTGTGTGGAATTG
TGAGCGGATAACAATTTCACACAGGAAACAGCTATGACCATGATTACGCCAAGCGCGCAATTAACCCTCA
CTAAAGGGAACAAAAGCTG
Features (pLannotate 1.2.2; 16 found; start..end, strand, type, name):
    354..377     +  misc_feature   MCS (fragment): pBluescript multiple cloning site
    384..884     +  CDS            TMEM217 (fragment): TM217_HUMAN - Also known as C6orf128. Experimental evidence at transcript level: Swiss-Prot protein existence level 2. From Homo sapiens (Human).
    966..1031    +  CDS            3xFLAG: three tandem FLAG® epitope tags, followed by an enterokinase cleavage site
   1041..1112    +  CDS            HBB (fragment): HBB_PONPY - Experimental evidence at transcript level: Swiss-Prot protein existence level 2. Involved in oxygen transport from the lung to the various peripheral tissues. From Pongo pygmaeus (Bornean orangutan).
   1183..1238    +  polyA_signal   β-globin poly(A) signal: rabbit β-globin polyadenylation signal (Gil and Proudfoot, 1987)
   1594..1612    -  promoter       T7 promoter: promoter for bacteriophage T7 RNA polymerase
   1620..1775    +  CDS            lacZα (fragment): LacZα fragment of β-galactosidase; lacZ fragment
   1780..2208    +  rep_origin     f1 ori (sequence partly withheld): f1 bacteriophage origin of replication; arrow indicates direction of (+) strand synthesis
   2261..2365    +  promoter       AmpR promoter: bla
   2366..3226    +  CDS            AmpR: β-lactamase; bla; confers resistance to ampicillin, carbenicillin, and related antibiotics
   3397..3985    +  rep_origin     ori: high-copy-number ColE1/pMB1/pBR322/pUC origin of replication
   4168..4260    +  CDS            lacI (fragment): lac repressor; lacI; The lac repressor binds to the lac operator to inhibit transcription in E. coli. This inhibition can be relieved by adding lactose or isopropyl-β-D-thiogalactopyranoside (IPTG).
   4273..4294    +  protein_bind   CAP binding site: CAP binding activates transcription in the presence of cAMP. E. coli catabolite activator protein
   4309..4339    +  promoter       lac promoter: promoter for the E. coli lac operon
   4347..4363    +  protein_bind   lac operator: The lac repressor binds to the lac operator to inhibit transcription in E. coli. This inhibition can be relieved by adding lactose or isopropyl-β-D-thiogalactopyranoside (IPTG). lac repressor encoded by lacI
   4408..4426    +  promoter       T3 promoter: promoter for bacteriophage T3 RNA polymerase
