[The description below was written by a language model from this plasmid's Addgene catalogue record and pLannotate feature annotations shown in this document.]
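Description:
pClgn1.1-mouse Tmem217-3xFlag is a 4,438 nt mammalian expression plasmid built on the pClgn1.1 backbone. It places the mouse Tmem217 (transmembrane protein 217) coding sequence under control of the mouse calmegin (Clgn) promoter. The backbone is pBluescript-like. It carries a high-copy ColE1/pUC origin and an ampicillin resistance gene (β-lactamase with its own promoter) for propagation and selection in E. coli. An f1 phage origin, lac promoter/operator and lacZα remnants, and flanking T3 and T7 promoters are also present as cloning-vector leftovers.

The Tmem217 open reading frame was inserted between HindIII and XhoI sites, both retained, and reads into a backbone-encoded 3xFLAG epitope at the C-terminus, which allows detection or immunoprecipitation with anti-FLAG antibodies. Downstream lie a β-globin coding fragment and the rabbit β-globin polyadenylation signal, which provide the 3′ processing signals for the transcript. The automated annotation labels the insert by similarity to the human TMEM217 protein, but the catalogue entry specifies the mouse gene. The annotation does not mark the Clgn promoter. Only a few hundred unannotated bases lie between the T3 promoter and the multiple cloning site fragment just upstream of the insert, and that is presumably where the promoter sits.

Calmegin is known as a testis-specific chaperone gene, so its promoter is generally used to drive expression in male germ cells. The record itself states only that this is an expression vector for C-terminally tagged TMEM217. The associated publication concerns a complex between TMEM217 and the sodium-proton exchanger SLC9C1 that is needed for mouse sperm motility and male fertility, which suggests the tagged protein was expressed to study that biology.
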