Addgene plasmid #249335: pClgn1.1-mouse Tmem217-3xFlag
Purpose: Expression vector of mouse Tmem217 tagged with 3xFLAG at C-terminus under the mouse Clgn promoter.
Depositing lab: Masahito Ikawa. Depositing organization: The University of Osaka. Publication: Formation of a complex between TMEM217 and the sodium-proton exchanger SLC9C1 is crucial for mouse sperm motility and male fertility. Iida-Norita R, Miyata H, Ninomiya A, Emori C, Kamoshita M, Pan C, Wang H, Ikawa M. Proc Natl Acad Sci U S A. 2025 Oct 21;122(42):e2513924122. doi: 10.1073/pnas.2513924122. Epub 2025 Oct 15. PubMed 41091759.
Backbone
  Vector backbone: pClgn1.1
  Vector type: Mammalian Expression
Growth in bacteria
  Bacterial resistance: Ampicillin, 100 μg/mL
  Growth temperature: 37°C
  Growth strain: DH5alpha
  Copy number: Unknown
Gene/Insert
  Gene/Insert name: Transmembrane protein 217 (alt name: Tmem217)
  Species: M. musculus (mouse)
  Entrez Gene: Tmem217 (a.k.a. 4933413N12Rik, EG622644)
  Promoter: Calmegin
  Tag / fusion protein: 3xFLAG (C terminal on backbone)
  Cloning method: Restriction Enzyme; 5′ cloning site HindIII (not destroyed); 3′ cloning site XhoI (not destroyed)
  Sequencing primers: 5′ TTGAGCGGGCCGCTTGCGCACTGG
Terms and licenses: Academic/Nonprofit Terms; Industry Terms: Not Available to Industry
How to cite: pClgn1.1-mouse Tmem217-3xFlag was a gift from Masahito Ikawa (Addgene plasmid # 249335 ; http://n2t.net/addgene:249335 ; RRID:Addgene_249335)
